Addgene plasmid #187903: JunB
Purpose: Expresses JunB in transfected cells
Depositing lab: Jennifer Mitchell. Depositing organization: University of Toronto. Publication: Differential activation of the connexin 43 promoter by dimers of activator protein-1 transcription factors in myometrial cells. Mitchell JA, Lye SJ. Endocrinology. 2005 Apr;146(4):2048-54. doi: 10.1210/en.2004-1066. Epub 2004 Dec 23. PubMed 15618352.
Backbone
  Vector backbone: pCDNA3.1
  Backbone size w/o insert (bp): 5428
  Total vector size (bp): 6481
  Vector type: Mammalian Expression
Growth in bacteria
  Bacterial resistance: Ampicillin, 100 μg/mL
  Growth temperature: 37°C
  Growth strain: DH5alpha
  Copy number: Unknown
Gene/Insert
  Gene/Insert name: JunB
  Species: M. musculus (mouse)
  Insert size (bp): 1094
  Entrez Gene: Junb
  Cloning method: Restriction Enzyme; 5′ cloning site HindIII (unknown if destroyed); 3′ cloning site EcoRI (unknown if destroyed)
  Sequencing primers: 5′ CMV-F; 3′ BGH-rev
Resource information
  A portion of this plasmid was derived from a plasmid made by: Cloning by Jennifer A Mitchell.
Terms and licenses: Academic/Nonprofit Terms; Industry Terms: Not Available to Industry
How to cite: JunB was a gift from Jennifer Mitchell (Addgene plasmid # 187903 ; http://n2t.net/addgene:187903 ; RRID:Addgene_187903)
