[The description below was written by a language model from this plasmid's Addgene catalogue record and pLannotate feature annotations shown in this document.]
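Description:
JunB is catalogued as a mammalian expression plasmid built on the pcDNA3.1 backbone, carrying a mouse Junb cDNA of about 1.1 kb cloned between HindIII and EcoRI and intended to express this AP-1 family transcription factor in transfected cells. In bacteria it is maintained through a high-copy ColE1/pUC-type origin and selected with ampicillin via the β-lactamase gene and its own promoter. An f1 origin is also present, allowing single-stranded DNA production.

In the annotated sequence, the expression cassette consists of the human CMV immediate-early enhancer and promoter, a T7 promoter for in vitro transcription, the open reading frame, and a bovine growth hormone polyadenylation signal. A second cassette, made of the SV40 early promoter, the neomycin phosphotransferase gene and the SV40 poly(A) signal, would permit G418 selection of stably transfected mammalian cells. Short hits to ble, lacI, bom and an HIV-1 LTR are fragments and probably backbone remnants rather than functional parts.

Two discrepancies deserve attention. The automated annotation labels the roughly 1 kb coding sequence downstream of CMV as mouse JunD, not JunB. These are related Jun family members, so the call may reflect homology-based misassignment or a genuine difference in the insert, and the record cannot resolve this. The sequenced record is also 6,865 nt, somewhat larger than the stated total of 6,481 bp. Users should confirm the insert identity against the full sequence. The associated publication examines how different AP-1 dimers activate the connexin 43 promoter in myometrial cells, which suggests use of the plasmid in co-transfection and reporter experiments.
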