Features (pLannotate 1.2.2; 20 found; start..end, strand, type, name):
      1..792     +  CDS            neo: KKA2_KLEPN - Also known as kan, nptII. Experimental evidence at protein level: Swiss-Prot protein existence level 1. Resistance to kanamycin, neomycin, paromomycin, ribostamycin, butirosin and gentamicin B. From Klebsiella pneumoniae.
    816..974     +  CDS            ble (fragment): BLE_KLEPN - Experimental evidence at protein level: Swiss-Prot protein existence level 1. Binding protein with a strong affinity to the bleomycin family of antibiotics. Binds to CL990; an antimitotic-antibiotic compound. From Klebsiella pneumoniae.
    969..1090    +  polyA_signal   SV40 poly(A) signal: SV40 polyadenylation signal
   1163..1179    -  protein_bind   lac operator: The lac repressor binds to the lac operator to inhibit transcription in E. coli. This inhibition can be relieved by adding lactose or isopropyl-β-D-thiogalactopyranoside (IPTG). lac repressor encoded by lacI
   1187..1217    -  promoter       lac promoter: promoter for the E. coli lac operon
   1232..1253    -  protein_bind   CAP binding site: CAP binding activates transcription in the presence of cAMP. E. coli catabolite activator protein
   1266..1358    -  CDS            lacI (fragment): lac repressor; lacI; The lac repressor binds to the lac operator to inhibit transcription in E. coli. This inhibition can be relieved by adding lactose or isopropyl-β-D-thiogalactopyranoside (IPTG).
   1541..2129    -  rep_origin     ori: high-copy-number ColE1/pMB1/pBR322/pUC origin of replication
   2300..3160    -  CDS            AmpR: β-lactamase; bla; confers resistance to ampicillin, carbenicillin, and related antibiotics
   3161..3265    -  promoter       AmpR promoter: bla
   3324..3376    -  misc_feature   bom (fragment): basis of mobility region from pBR322
   3531..3910    +  enhancer       CMV enhancer: human cytomegalovirus immediate early enhancer
   3911..4114    +  promoter       CMV promoter: human cytomegalovirus (CMV) immediate early promoter
   4110..4143    +  LTR            5' LTR (truncated) (fragment): truncated 5' long terminal repeat (LTR) from HIV-1
   4159..4177    +  promoter       T7 promoter: promoter for bacteriophage T7 RNA polymerase
   4279..5301    +  CDS            Jund: JUND_MOUSE - Also known as Jun-d, Jund1. Experimental evidence at protein level: Swiss-Prot protein existence level 1. Transcription factor binding AP-1 sites. From Mus musculus (Mouse).
   5758..5982    +  polyA_signal   bGH poly(A) signal: bovine growth hormone polyadenylation signal
   5986..6007    +  promoter       SV40 promoter (fragment): SV40 enhancer and early promoter
   6028..6456    +  rep_origin     f1 ori (sequence partly withheld): f1 bacteriophage origin of replication; arrow indicates direction of (+) strand synthesis
   6470..6799    +  promoter       SV40 promoter: SV40 enhancer and early promoter
>Addgene plasmid #187903 | JunB | addgene full sequence | sequence record 375433 | Addgene NGS Result
ATGATTGAACAAGATGGATTGCACGCAGGTTCTCCGGCCGCTTGGGTGGAGAGGCTATTCGGCTATGACT
GGGCACAACAGACAATCGGCTGCTCTGATGCCGCCGTGTTCCGGCTGTCAGCGCAGGGGCGCCCGGTTCT
TTTTGTCAAGACCGACCTGTCCGGTGCCCTGAATGAACTGCAGGACGAGGCAGCGCGGCTATCGTGGCTG
GCCACGACGGGCGTTCCTTGCGCAGCTGTGCTCGACGTTGTCACTGAAGCGGGAAGGGACTGGCTGCTAT
TGGGCGAAGTGCCGGGGCAGGATCTCCTGTCATCTCACCTTGCTCCTGCCGAGAAAGTATCCATCATGGC
TGATGCAATGCGGCGGCTGCATACGCTTGATCCGGCTACCTGCCCATTCGACCACCAAGCGAAACATCGC
ATCGAGCGAGCACGTACTCGGATGGAAGCCGGTCTTGTCGATCAGGATGATCTGGACGAAGAGCATCAGG
GGCTCGCGCCAGCCGAACTGTTCGCCAGGCTCAAGGCGCGCATGCCCGACGGCGAGGATCTCGTCGTGAC
CCATGGCGATGCCTGCTTGCCGAATATCATGGTGGAAAATGGCCGCTTTTCTGGATTCATCGACTGTGGC
CGGCTGGGTGTGGCGGACCGCTATCAGGACATAGCGTTGGCTACCCGTGATATTGCTGAAGAGCTTGGCG
GCGAATGGGCTGACCGCTTCCTCGTGCTTTACGGTATCGCCGCTCCCGATTCGCAGCGCATCGCCTTCTA
TCGCCTTCTTGACGAGTTCTTCTGAGCGGGACTCTGGGGTTCGAAATGACCGACCAAGCGACGCCCAACC
TGCCATCACGAGATTTCGATTCCACCGCCGCCTTCTATGAAAGGTTGGGCTTCGGAATCGTTTTCCGGGA
CGCCGGCTGGATGATCCTCCAGCGCGGGGATCTCATGCTGGAGTTCTTCGCCCACCCCAACTTGTTTATT
GCAGCTTATAATGGTTACAAATAAAGCAATAGCATCACAAATTTCACAAATAAAGCATTTTTTTCACTGC
ATTCTAGTTGTGGTTTGTCCAAACTCATCAATGTATCTTATCATGTCTGTATACCGTCGACCTCTAGCTA
GAGCTTGGCGTAATCATGGTCATAGCTGTTTCCTGTGTGAAATTGTTATCCGCTCACAATTCCACACAAC
ATACGAGCCGGAAGCATAAAGTGTAAAGCCTGGGGTGCCTAATGAGTGAGCTAACTCACATTAATTGCGT
TGCGCTCACTGCCCGCTTTCCAGTCGGGAAACCTGTCGTGCCAGCTGCATTAATGAATCGGCCAACGCGC
GGGGAGAGGCGGTTTGCGTATTGGGCGCTCTTCCGCTTCCTCGCTCACTGACTCGCTGCGCTCGGTCGTT
CGGCTGCGGCGAGCGGTATCAGCTCACTCAAAGGCGGTAATACGGTTATCCACAGAATCAGGGGATAACG
CAGGAAAGAACATGTGAGCAAAAGGCCAGCAAAAGGCCAGGAACCGTAAAAAGGCCGCGTTGCTGGCGTT
TTTCCATAGGCTCCGCCCCCCTGACGAGCATCACAAAAATCGACGCTCAAGTCAGAGGTGGCGAAACCCG
ACAGGACTATAAAGATACCAGGCGTTTCCCCCTGGAAGCTCCCTCGTGCGCTCTCCTGTTCCGACCCTGC
CGCTTACCGGATACCTGTCCGCCTTTCTCCCTTCGGGAAGCGTGGCGCTTTCTCATAGCTCACGCTGTAG
GTATCTCAGTTCGGTGTAGGTCGTTCGCTCCAAGCTGGGCTGTGTGCACGAACCCCCCGTTCAGCCCGAC
CGCTGCGCCTTATCCGGTAACTATCGTCTTGAGTCCAACCCGGTAAGACACGACTTATCGCCACTGGCAG
CAGCCACTGGTAACAGGATTAGCAGAGCGAGGTATGTAGGCGGTGCTACAGAGTTCTTGAAGTGGTGGCC
TAACTACGGCTACACTAGAAGAACAGTATTTGGTATCTGCGCTCTGCTGAAGCCAGTTACCTTCGGAAAA
AGAGTTGGTAGCTCTTGATCCGGCAAACAAACCACCGCTGGTAGCGGTGGTTTTTTTGTTTGCAAGCAGC
AGATTACGCGCAGAAAAAAAGGATCTCAAGAAGATCCTTTGATCTTTTCTACGGGGTCTGACGCTCAGTG
GAACGAAAACTCACGTTAAGGGATTTTGGTCATGAGATTATCAAAAAGGATCTTCACCTAGATCCTTTTA
AATTAAAAATGAAGTTTTAAATCAATCTAAAGTATATATGAGTAAACTTGGTCTGACAGTTACCAATGCT
TAATCAGTGAGGCACCTATCTCAGCGATCTGTCTATTTCGTTCATCCATAGTTGCCTGACTCCCCGTCGT
GTAGATAACTACGATACGGGAGGGCTTACCATCTGGCCCCAGTGCTGCAATGATACCGCGAGACCCACGC
TCACCGGCTCCAGATTTATCAGCAATAAACCAGCCAGCCGGAAGGGCCGAGCGCAGAAGTGGTCCTGCAA
CTTTATCCGCCTCCATCCAGTCTATTAATTGTTGCCGGGAAGCTAGAGTAAGTAGTTCGCCAGTTAATAG
TTTGCGCAACGTTGTTGCCATTGCTACAGGCATCGTGGTGTCACGCTCGTCGTTTGGTATGGCTTCATTC
AGCTCCGGTTCCCAACGATCAAGGCGAGTTACATGATCCCCCATGTTGTGCAAAAAAGCGGTTAGCTCCT
TCGGTCCTCCGATCGTTGTCAGAAGTAAGTTGGCCGCAGTGTTATCACTCATGGTTATGGCAGCACTGCA
TAATTCTCTTACTGTCATGCCATCCGTAAGATGCTTTTCTGTGACTGGTGAGTACTCAACCAAGTCATTC
TGAGAATAGTGTATGCGGCGACCGAGTTGCTCTTGCCCGGCGTCAATACGGGATAATACCGCGCCACATA
GCAGAACTTTAAAAGTGCTCATCATTGGAAAACGTTCTTCGGGGCGAAAACTCTCAAGGATCTTACCGCT
GTTGAGATCCAGTTCGATGTAACCCACTCGTGCACCCAACTGATCTTCAGCATCTTTTACTTTCACCAGC
GTTTCTGGGTGAGCAAAAACAGGAAGGCAAAATGCCGCAAAAAAGGGAATAAGGGCGACACGGAAATGTT
GAATACTCATACTCTTCCTTTTTCAATATTATTGAAGCATTTATCAGGGTTATTGTCTCATGAGCGGATA
CATATTTGAATGTATTTAGAAAAATAAACAAATAGGGGTTCCGCGCACATTTCCCCGAAAAGTGCCACCT
GACGTCGACGGATCGGGAGATCTCCCGATCCCCTATGGTGCACTCTCAGTACAATCTGCTCTGATGCCGC
ATAGTTAAGCCAGTATCTGCTCCCTGCTTGTGTGTTGGAGGTCGCTGAGTAGTGCGCGAGCAAAATTTAA
GCTACAACAAGGCAAGGCTTGACCGACAATTGCATGAAGAATCTGCTTAGGGTTAGGCGTTTTGCGCTGC
TTCGCGATGTACGGGCCAGATATACGCGTTGACATTGATTATTGACTAGTTATTAATAGTAATCAATTAC
GGGGTCATTAGTTCATAGCCCATATATGGAGTTCCGCGTTACATAACTTACGGTAAATGGCCCGCCTGGC
TGACCGCCCAACGACCCCCGCCCATTGACGTCAATAATGACGTATGTTCCCATAGTAACGCCAATAGGGA
CTTTCCATTGACGTCAATGGGTGGAGTATTTACGGTAAACTGCCCACTTGGCAGTACATCAAGTGTATCA
TATGCCAAGTACGCCCCCTATTGACGTCAATGACGGTAAATGGCCCGCCTGGCATTATGCCCAGTACATG
ACCTTATGGGACTTTCCTACTTGGCAGTACATCTACGTATTAGTCATCGCTATTACCATGGTGATGCGGT
TTTGGCAGTACATCAATGGGCGTGGATAGCGGTTTGACTCACGGGGATTTCCAAGTCTCCACCCCATTGA
CGTCAATGGGAGTTTGTTTTGGCACCAAAATCAACGGGACTTTCCAAAATGTCGTAACAACTCCGCCCCA
TTGACGCAAATGGGCGGTAGGCGTGTACGGTGGGAGGTCTATATAAGCAGAGCTCTCTGGCTAACTAGAG
AACCCACTGCTTACTGGCTTATCGAAATTAATACGACTCACTATAGGGAGACCCAAGCTGGCTAGCGTTT
AAACTTAAGCTTGGTACCGAGCTCGGATCCACTAGTCCAGTGTGGTGGAATTCCCCGAGCGCGGCGGGGG
AGGTGGGGATGGAAACGCCCTTCTATGGCGAGGAGGCGCTGAGCGGCCTGGCTGCGGGTGCGTCGAGCGT
CGCTGGTGCTACTGGGGCCCCCGGCGGTGGTGGCTTCGCGCCCCCGGGCCGCGCTTTCCCCGGGGCGCCC
CCGACGAGCAGCATGCTGAAGAAAGACGCGCTGACGCTCAGCCTGGCGGAGCAGGGAGCGGCGGGATTGA
AACCAGGGTCGGCCACTGCACCTTCTGCGCTGCGCCCCGACGGCGCCCCCGACGGGCTGCTGGCTTCGCC
GGATCTTGGGCTGCTCAAACTCGCGTCGCCGGAGCTGGAGAGGCTGATCATCCAGTCCAACGGGCTGGTG
ACCACTACCCCGACCAGTACGCAGTTCCTCTACCCGAAGGTGGCAGCCAGCGAGGAGCAGGAGTTCGCCG
AAGGCTTCGTCAAGGCGCTGGAGGACCTGCACAAGCAAAGCCAGCTGGGTGCGGCCACCGCGGCCACCTC
AGGGGCTCCCGCGCCTCCCGCGCCCGCCGACCTGGCCGCCACCCCCGGGGCCACGGAGACCCCGGTCTAC
GCCAACCTGAGCAGTTTCGCGGGTGGCGCCGGGCCCCCTGGGGGCGCGGCCACCGTGGCTTTCGCCGCGG
AGCCAGTGCCCTTCCCGCCGCCCCCGGGCGCGCTGGGGCCGCCGCCACCTCCGCATCCACCGCGCCTGGC
CGCGCTCAAGGACGAGCCGCAGACCGTGCCGGACGTGCCGAGCTTCGGCGACAGCCCTCCGCTGTCGCCC
ATCGACATGGACACGCAAGAACGCATCAAGGCGGAGCGCAAGAGGCTGCGCAACCGCATCGCCGCCTCCA
AATGCCGCAAGCGCAAGCTGGAGCGTATCTCGCGCCTGGAGGAGAAAGTCAAGACCCTCAAAAGCCAGAA
CACCGAGCTGGCGTCCACCGCCAGCCTGCTGCGCGAGCAGGTGGCGCAGCTCAAACAGAAAGTCCTCAGC
CACGTCAACAGCGGCTGCCAGCTGCTGCCCCAGCACCAGGTCCCGGCGTACTGAGCCCGAGCGCGGGGCG
CATGCGCGGACTAGCTGCGGTGGGGGGGCGCCCCGGACTCTTTCGAGACTCGGTGCCCCCGGACTCGACA
AGCCGGACCCCCCTTAACTCTGGATGGGGAACCCGAGCGCACGACCCCCGCCCTCGCGCCGCCTCTCTAC
CCCCAGTCCTGCGCGTGGCTGCCCCTTTGTACCTCCGAGTAGGGGCTCTAAGGGGCGCGCAGCCTCACGC
TCTGCCTTTCCTTTTTTTTTTGCCTTTTGGAAGAGAGAACGGGAGTGTCCGATTCCGCCCTATTTATGTT
TCTACTCGGGAACAAACGTTGGTTGCGTGTTGAGTGTGTGTTTCCTTGTGTTGGTTTTTTAAAGAAACGG
GAAGAAAAAAGGAATTCTGCAGATATCCAGCACAGTGGCGGCCGCTCGAGTCTAGAGGGCCCGTTTAAAC
CCGCTGATCAGCCTCGACTGTGCCTTCTAGTTGCCAGCCATCTGTTGTTTGCCCCTCCCCCGTGCCTTCC
TTGACCCTGGAAGGTGCCACTCCCACTGTCCTTTCCTAATAAAATGAGGAAATTGCATCGCATTGTCTGA
GTAGGTGTCATTCTATTCTGGGGGGTGGGGTGGGGCAGGACAGCAAGGGGGAGGATTGGGAAGACAATAG
CAGGCATGCTGGGGATGCGGTGGGCTCTATGGCTTCTGAGGCGGAAAGAACCAGCTGGGGCTCTAGGGGG
TATCCCC
[124 nt withheld, positions 6028-6151]
C
[91 nt withheld, positions 6153-6243]
A
[49 nt withheld, positions 6245-6293]
CCTTTGACGTTGGAGTCCACGTTCTTT
[37 nt withheld, positions 6321-6357]
ACCCTATCTCGGTCTATTCTTTTGATTTATAAGGGATTTTGCCGATTTCGGCCTATTGGTTAAAAAATGA
GCTGATTTAACAAAAATTTAACGCGAATTAATTCTGTGGAATGTGTGTCAGTTAGGGTGTGGAAAGTCCC
CAGGCTCCCCAGCAGGCAGAAGTATGCAAAGCATGCATCTCAATTAGTCAGCAACCAGGTGTGGAAAGTC
CCCAGGCTCCCCAGCAGGCAGAAGTATGCAAAGCATGCATCTCAATTAGTCAGCAACCATAGTCCCGCCC
CTAACTCCGCCCATCCCGCCCCTAACTCCGCCCAGTTCCGCCCATTCTCCGCCCCATGGCTGACTAATTT
TTTTTATTTATGCAGAGGCCGAGGCCGCCTCTGCCTCTGAGCTATTCCAGAAGTAGTGAGGAGGCTTTTT
TGGAGGCCTAGGCTTTTGCAAAAAGCTCCCGGGAGCTTGTATATCCATTTTCGGATCTGATCAAGAGACA
GGATGAGGATCGTTTCGC
